LOCUS       Exported 1653 bp ds-DNA linear SYN 14-JUN-2021
DEFINITION  Expresses channelrhodopsin fused to mCherry for monosynaptic circuit
            mapping and optogenetic activation.
ACCESSION   .
VERSION     .
KEYWORDS    N2c(dG)-hChR2-mCherry
SOURCE      synthetic DNA construct
  ORGANISM  synthetic DNA construct
REFERENCE   1 (bases 1 to 1653)
  TITLE     Jessell Rabies Virus CVS-N2c DG
  JOURNAL   Unpublished
REFERENCE   2 (bases 1 to 1653)
  AUTHORS   .
  TITLE     Direct Submission
  JOURNAL   Exported Jun 14, 2021 from SnapGene Server 1.1.58
            http://www.snapgene.com
FEATURES             Location/Qualifiers
     source          1..1653
                     /organism="synthetic DNA construct"
                     /mol_type="other DNA"
     regulatory      4..13
                     /regulatory_class="other"
                     /note="vertebrate consensus sequence for strong initiation
                     of translation (Kozak, 1987)"
     CDS             10..936
                     /codon_start=1
                     /product="H134R mutant of an N-terminal fragment of
                     channelrhodopsin-2 from the alga Chlamydomonas reinhardtii
                     (Nagel et al., 2005)"
                     /label=ChR2(H134R)
                     /note="blue light-activated cation channel"
                     /translation="MDYGGALSAVGRELLFVTNPVVVNGSVLVPEDQCYCAGWIESRGT
                     NGAQTASNVLQWLAAGFSILLLMFYAYQTWKSTCGWEEIYVCAIEMVKVILEFFFEFKN
                     PSMLYLATGHRVQWLRYAEWLLTCPVILIRLSNLTGLSNDYSRRTMGLLVSDIGTIVWG
                     ATSAMATGYVKVIFFCLGLCYGANTFFHAAKAYIEGYHTVPKGRCRQVVTGMAWLFFVS
                     WGMFPILFILGPEGFGVLSVYGSTVGHTIIDLMSKNCWGLLGHYLRVLIHEHILIHGDI
                     RKTTKLNIGGTEIEVETLVEDEAEAGAV"
     CDS             949..1653
                     /codon_start=1
                     /product="monomeric derivative of DsRed fluorescent protein
                     (Shaner et al., 2004)"
                     /label=mCherry
                     /note="mammalian codon-optimized"
                     /translation="VSKGEEDNMAIIKEFMRFKVHMEGSVNGHEFEIEGEGEGRPYEGT
                     QTAKLKVTKGGPLPFAWDILSPQFMYGSKAYVKHPADIPDYLKLSFPEGFKWERVMNFE
                     DGGVVTVTQDSSLQDGEFIYKVKLRGTNFPSDGPVMQKKTMGWEASSERMYPEDGALKG
                     EIKQRLKLKDGGHYDAEVKTTYKAKKPVQLPGAYNVNIKLDITSHNEDYTIVEQYERAE
                     GRHSTGGMDELYK"
     primer_bind     complement(1091..1109)
                     /label=mCherry-R
                     /note="mCherry, reverse primer"
     primer_bind     1359..1378
                     /label=mCherry-F
                     /note="mCherry, forward primer"
ORIGIN
        1 aaagccacca tggactatgg cggcgctttg tctgccgtcg gacgcgaact tttgttcgtt
       61 actaatcctg tggtggtgaa cgggtccgtc ctggtccctg aggatcaatg ttactgtgcc
      121 ggatggattg aatctcgcgg cacgaacggc gctcagaccg cgtcaaatgt cctgcagtgg
      181 cttgcagcag gattcagcat tttgctgctg atgttctatg cctaccaaac ctggaaatct
      241 acatgcggct gggaggagat ctatgtgtgc gccattgaaa tggttaaggt gattctcgag
      301 ttcttttttg agtttaagaa tccctctatg ctctaccttg ccacaggaca ccgggtgcag
      361 tggctgcgct atgcagagtg gctgctcact tgtcctgtca tccttatccg cctgagcaac
      421 ctcaccggcc tgagcaacga ctacagcagg agaaccatgg gactccttgt ctcagacatc
      481 gggactatcg tgtggggggc taccagcgcc atggcaaccg gctatgttaa agtcatcttc
      541 ttttgtcttg gattgtgcta tggcgcgaac acattttttc acgccgccaa agcatatatc
      601 gagggttatc atactgtgcc aaagggtcgg tgccgccagg tcgtgaccgg catggcatgg
      661 ctgtttttcg tgagctgggg tatgttccca attctcttca ttttggggcc cgaaggtttt
      721 ggcgtcctga gcgtctatgg ctccaccgta ggtcacacga ttattgatct gatgagtaaa
      781 aattgttggg ggttgttggg acactacctg cgcgtcctga tccacgagca catattgatt
      841 cacggagata tccgcaaaac caccaaactg aacatcggcg gaacggagat cgaggtcgag
      901 actctcgtcg aagacgaagc cgaggccgga gccgtgccag cggccgccgt gagcaagggc
      961 gaggaggata acatggccat catcaaggag ttcatgcgct tcaaggtgca catggagggc
     1021 tccgtgaacg gccacgagtt cgagatcgag ggcgagggcg agggccgccc ctacgagggc
     1081 acccagaccg ccaagctgaa ggtgaccaag ggtggccccc tgcccttcgc ctgggacatc
     1141 ctgtcccctc agttcatgta cggctccaag gcctacgtga agcaccccgc cgacatcccc
     1201 gactacttga agctgtcctt ccccgagggc ttcaagtggg agcgcgtgat gaacttcgag
     1261 gacggcggcg tggtgaccgt gacccaggac tcctccctgc aggacggcga gttcatctac
     1321 aaggtgaagc tgcgcggcac caacttcccc tccgacggcc ccgtaatgca gaagaagacc
     1381 atgggctggg aggcctcctc cgagcggatg taccccgagg acggcgccct gaagggcgag
     1441 atcaagcaga ggctgaagct gaaggacggc ggccactacg acgctgaggt caagaccacc
     1501 tacaaggcca agaagcccgt gcagctgccc ggcgcctaca acgtcaacat caagttggac
     1561 atcacctccc acaacgagga ctacaccatc gtggaacagt acgaacgcgc cgagggccgc
     1621 cactccaccg gcggcatgga cgagctgtac aag
//
