>Addgene plasmid #73681 | N2c(dG)-hChR2-mCherry | depositor partial sequence | sequence record 136466 | Backbone
ACGCTTAACAACAAAACCAGAGAAGAAAAAGACAGCGTCAATTGCAAAGCAAAAATGTAACACCCCTACA
ATGGATGCCGACAAGATTGTGTTCAAAGTCAATAATCAGGTGGTCTCTTTGAAGCCTGAGATTATCGTGG
ATCAATATGAGTACAAGTACCCTGCCATCAAGGATTTGAAAAAGCCTTGTATCACCCTAGGGAAAGCCCC
CGACTTGAACAAAGCATACAAATCAGTTTTATCAGGCATGAATGCCGCCAAACTTGATCCGGATGATGTA
TGCTCCTACTTGGCAGCAGCAATGCAGTTCTTTGAGGGGACATGTCCGGAAGACTGGACCAGCTATGGAA
TCCTGATTGCACGAAAAGGAGATAGGATCACCCCAAACTCTCTAGTGGAGATAAAGCGTACTGATGTAGA
AGGGAATTGGGCTCTGACAGGAGGCATGGAATTGACAAGGGACCCCACTGTCTCTGAACATGCATCTTTA
GTCGGTCTTCTCCTGAGTCTGTACAGGTTGAGCAAAATATCAGGACAGAACACTGGTAACTATAAGACAA
ACATTGCAGATAGGATAGAGCAGATTTTCGAGACAGCACCTTTTGTTAAGATCGTGGAACACCATACCCT
AATGACAACTCACAAGATGTGTGCTAATTGGAGTACTATACCGAACTTCAGATTTTTGGCCGGAACCTAC
GACATGTTTTTCTCACGGATTGAGCATCTATATTCGGCAATCAGAGTGGGCACAGTCGTCACCGCTTATG
AAGACTGCTCAGGACTGGTATCGTTTACAGGGTTCATAAAGCAGATCAATCTCACCGCAAGGGAAGCAAT
ACTATATTTCTTCCACAAGAACTTTGAGGAAGAGATAAGAAGAATGTTCGAGCCAGGGCAAGAGACAGCT
GTTCCTCACTCTTATTTCATCCACTTCCGTTCACTAGGCTTGAGTGGGAAGTCTCCTTATTCATCGAATG
CTGTCGGTCATGTGTTCAATCTCATTCACTTTGTTGGATGCTACATGGGTCAAGTCAGATCTCTAAATGC
GACGGTTATTGCTGCGTGTGCCCCTCATGAGATGTCTGTTCTAGGGGGCTATTTGGGAGAGGAATTCTTC
GGAAAAGGGACATTTGAAAGAAGGTTCTTCAGAGACGAGAAAGAACTTCAAGAATATGAGGCGGCTGAAC
TAACAAAGTCCGACGTGGCACTGGCAGATGACGGAACCGTCAACTCTGATGACGAGGACTATTTCTCTGG
TGAAACCAGAAGTCCAGAAGCTGTCTATACTCGAATCATGATGAATGGAGGTCGACTGAAGAGATCTCAT
ATACGGAGATATGTCTCAGTCAGTTCCAATCATCAAGCCCGTCCAAACTCATTCGCCGAATTTTTAAACA
AGACGTATTCGAATGACTCATAAGGAGTTGATTGACAGGGTGCCAGAAATCTATAGATTGTATATATCCA
TCATGAAAAAAACTAACACTCCTCCTTTCAAACCATCCCAAATATGAGCAAGATCTTTGTTAATCCGAGT
GCAATCAGAGCCGGTCTGGCCGATCTTGAGATGGCCGAAGAGACTGTTGATCTGATCAACAGAAACATAG
AAGACAATCAGGCTCATCTCCAGGGAGAACCCATAGAAGTGGACAACCTCCCTGAGGACATGAAGCGACT
TCACCTGGACGATGAAAAATCGTCCAACCTTGGTGAGATGGTTAGGGTGGGAGAAGGCAAGTATCGAGAG
GACTTTCAGATGGATGAGGGAGAGGACCCCAACCTCCTGTTCCAATCGTACCTGGATAATGTTGGAGTCC
AAATAGTCAGACAAATGAGGTCAGGAGAGAGATTCCTCAAGATATGGTCACAGACCGTAGAGGAAATTGT
ATCCTATGTCACGGTCAACTTTCCTAACCCTCCAAGAAGGTCTTCGGAGGATAAATCAACCCAGACTACT
GGCAGAGAGCTCAAGAAGGAGACAACGTCTGCTTTCTCTCAGAGAGAAAGCCAACCTTCGAAAGCTAGGA
TGGTGGCTCAAGTTGCCCCTGGTCCTCCAGCCCTTGAATGGTCAGCCACCAATGAAGAAGATGATCTATC
AGTAGAGGCTGAGATCGCTCATCAGATTGCTGAAAGCTTTTCCAAGAAGTACAAGTTTCCCTCCCGATCT
TCAGGAATATTCTTGTATAATTTTGAGCAACTGAAGATGAACCTTGATGACATAGTTAAAGAGGCAAAAA
ATGTACCGGGCGTGACCCGTCTGGCCCATGATGGATCCAAAATCCCCCTGAGATGCGTACTGGGATGGGT
CGCTTTGGCTAATTCCAAAAAATTCCAATTACTAGTCGAGGCTGACAAGCTAAGCAAAATCATGCAAGAT
GATTTGAATCGCTATACATCCTGCTAACCGAGTTTTCGAACTCAGTCCCTCCAGATAATGAAAACTGAGA
TGTTATGGAGTAGACATGAAAAAAACAGGCAACACCACTGATAAAATGAACGTTCTACGCAAGATAGTGA
AAAAATGTAGGGATGAGGACACTCAAAAGCCCTCTCCTGTGTCAGCCCCTCCGTATGACGATGACCTGTG
GCTTCCACCTCCTGAATATGTCCCGCTGAAAGAACTCACAAGCAAGAAGAACATGAGGAACTTTTGTGTC
AACGGGGAGGTTAAAGCGTGTAGCCCAAATGGTTACTCATTCAGGATTTTGCGGCACATTCTGAGATCAT
TCAACGAGATATACTCTGGGAATCATAGGATGATTGGGTTAGTCAAAATTGTTGTTGGACTAGCTTTATC
AGGAGCTCCAGTACCTGAGGGCATGAACTGGGTATACAAATTGAGGAGAACCCTTATATTCCAGTGGGCT
GATTCCAGGGGCCCTCTTGAAGGGGAGGAGTTAGATTACTCTCAAGAGATCACTTGGGATGATGATACTG
AATTCGTCGGATTGCAAATAAGAGTGAGCGCAAGACAATGTCATATTCAAGGCAGGATCTGGTGTATCAA
CACGAACTCGAGGGCATGTCAACTATGGTCTGACATGTCTCTTCAGACACAAAGGTCTGAAGAGGACAAA
GACTCTTCTCTGCTTCTAGAATAATCAGATTATATCCTGCAAGTGTATCACTTGTTTACCTCTGGAGGAG
AGAGCATACAGGCTTGACTCCGATCCTTGGGAGCAATAGAACAAAAAAACACACGTTATGGTGCCGTTAA
ATCGCTGCATTTTATCAAAGTCAAGTTGATAACCTTTACATTTTGAGCCTCTTGGATGTGAAAAAAACTA
TTAACATCCCTCAAAAGACCCCGGGAAAGCCACCGCTAGCGGCGCCTAGCCGGTCATCCTTTTGACGATT
CCAGTCCCGAGGATAACCTCCTCTCGGGATTGGGGGGAATCTTTGGATCCAGTAGTCCTCCTTGAACTCC
GTCCAACAGGGCAGATTCAAGAGTCATAAGACTTTCATTAATCATTTCAGTTGATCAGACATGGTCGTGT
AGATTCTCTTAATACGGGAGATCTTCTAGCAGTTTCAGTGACCAACGGTGCTTTCATTCTCCAGGAACTG
ATACCAAAGGTTGTGGACAGGCCAAGGGGTACTTCGGATGACTCTGTGCTTGGGCACAGAAAGAGGTCGT
AGTGTGCCCCCCGATAGCGGACTCGACATGAATCAACTAAGAAAGGCAATCTGCCTCCCATGATGGACAT
AAGCAATAGTTCACAACCATCTTGCATCTCAGTGAAGTGTACATAACTATTGAGGGCTGGGTCATCTAAG
CATTTCAGTCGAGAAAAAAACTGTAGACCAAAAGAACAACTAGCAACACTTCTCATCCAGAGACCCATAT
CAAGATGCTAGATCCGGGAGAGGTTTATGATGACCCTATTGATCCAATTGAGTCAGAGGCTGAACCCAGA
GGAACCCCCACTGTCCCCAACATCTTGAGGAACTCCGACTACAATCTCAATTCTCCTTTGATAGAGGATC
CTGCCAAACTAATGTTAGAATGGTTGAAGACAGGGAACAGACCTTATCGGATGACTTTGACAGACAATTG
CTCCAGGTCTTACAAAGTTTTGAAAGATTATTTCAAGAAAGTAGATTTGGGTTCTCTCAAAGTGGGCGGA
ACTGCTGCACAGTCAATGGTTTCTCTCTGGTTGTGTGGTGCCCACTCTGAATCAAACAGGAGCCGGAGAT
GTATAACCGACTTGGCCCATTTCTATTCCAAGTCATCCCCCATAGAGAAGCTATTGAATTGTACGCTAGG
AAACAGAGGCCTGAGAATCCCACCAGAGGGGGTGTTAAATTGCCTCGAGAGGGTCAATTATGACAAGGCA
TTTGGGAGGTATCTGGCCAACACGTATTCCTCTTACTTGTTTTTCCATGTAATCACCTTATACATGAATG
CCTTAGACTGGGAAGAGGAAAAGACCATCCTGGCATTATGGAAAGATATAACCTCAGTGGATACCGAGAA
GGACTTGGTCAAATTCAAAGATCAAATATGGGGACTGTTGATTGTGACAAAGGACTTTGTTTACTCTCAG
AGTTCAAACTGTCTTTTTGACAGAAACTACACACTGATGCTAAAGGATCTTTTCTTGTCTCGATTCAACT
CCTTAATGATTCTGCTTTCTCCCCCTGAGCCCCGATACTCAGATGACTTAATATCTCAGCTGTGCCAGCT
ATACATCGCTGGGGATCAAGTCTTGTCCATGTGTGGGAACTCCGGCTATGAAGTCATCAAAATATTGGAG
CCATATGTCGTGAACAGTTTGGTCCAGAGGGCAGAGAAGTTTAGGCCTCTCATCCACCCCTTGGGAGACT
TTCCTATGTTCATAAAAGACAAGGTGAATCAACTTGAAGGGACTTTTGGTCCCAGTGCAAAGAGGTTTTT
TAGGGTTTTAGATCAATTCGACAACATACATGACTTAGTATTTGTGTATGGCTGTTACAGACATTGGGGG
CACCCCTATATAGATTATCGGAAGGGTCTGTCGAAACTATATGATCAAGTTCACATTAAGAAAGTAATAG
ATAAGTCCTACCAGGAGTGTTTAGCAAGTGACTTGGCCAGAAGGATCCTCAGATGGGGATTTGACAAGTA
CTCCAAATGGTATCTAGATTCGAGATTCCTTGCCCGAGACCACCCCTTGACTCCTTATGTCAAGACCCAA
ACATGGCCACCCAAACATATAGTAGACTTGGTGGGGGACACATGGCATAAGCTCCCGATCACGCAGATCT
TTGAAATTCCTGAATCAATGGACCCGTCAGAGATACTGGATGACAAATCACATTCTTTCACCAGAACAAG
GTTAGCTTCTTGGCTGTCAGAGAACCGAGGGGGGCCTGTTCCTAGCGAGAAGGTCATTATCACGGCCCTG
TCTAAGCCACCTGTCAATCCCCGAGAGTTTTTGAAATCTATAGACCTCGGAGGATTGCCAGATGAGGATT
TGATAATTGGCCTCAAACCAAAGGAACGGGAGTTGAAGATCGAGGGCCGATTCTTTGCTCTAATGTCATG
GAATCTAAGATTATATTTTGTCATCACCGAAAAGCTCTTGGCCAACTACATTTTGCCACTTTTTGACGCA
CTGACTATGACAGACAACCTGAACAAGGTGTTCAAAAAGTTGATCGACAGGGTCACCGGGCAAGGGCTTT
TGGACTATTCTAGGGTCACATACGCATTTCACCTGGACTATGAGAAATGGAACAATCATCAAAGATTGGA
GTCAACAGAGGATGTATTCTCTGTCCTAGATCAGGTGTTTGGATTGAAGAGGGTGTTTTCTAGAACACAC
GAGTTTTTTCAGAAGTCCTGGATCTATTATTCAGACAGATCAGACCTCATTGGGTTATGGGAGGACCAAA
TATATTGCTTGGATATGTCTAACGGCCCAACCTGCTGGAATGGCCAAGATGGCGGGCTAGAGGGCTTGCG
GCAGAAGGGCTGGAGTCTAGTCAGTTTATTAATGATAGATAGAGAATCTCAAACCAGGAACACAAGAACC
AAGATACTAGCTCAAGGAGACAACCAGGTTCTGTGTCCTACATACATGTTGTCACCGGGATTGTCTCAAG
AGGGGCTTCTCTATGAGTTAGAGAGCATATCAAGGAATGCACTCTCAATATACCGAGCTATCGAGGAAGG
AGCATCTAAGCTGGGGCTGATCATCAAGAAGGAAGAGACCATGTGTAGTTATGACTTTCTCATATATGGG
AAGACCCCCTTATTTCGAGGCAACATATTGGTGCCTGAATCCAAAAGATGGGCCCGAGTCTCTTGCATCT
CTAACGACCAAATAGTCAACCTCGCCAATATAATGTCGACAGTATCCACCAATGCGCTGACAGTGGCACA
ACACTCTCAATCTCTGATCAAACCTATGAGGGATTTTCTGCTCATGTCAGTACAGGCAGTTTTCCACTAC
CTGTTGTTTAGCCCAATCCTAAAAGGCAGAGTTTATAAGATTCTGAGTGCTGAAGGGGAGAGCTTTCTCC
TAGCCATGTCGCGGATAATCTACCTAGATCCTTCTTTGGGAGGGGTGTCTGGAATGTCTCTCGGGAGGTT
CCATATACGTCAGTTCTCAGACCCTGTCTCTGAAGGGTTGTCATTCTGGAGAGAGATCTGGTTAGGCTCT
CATGAGTCCTGGATTCACGCGTTGTGTCAGGAGGCCGGGAACCCCGATCTTGGAGAGAGAACACTCGAGA
GCTTCACTCGCCTTTTAGAAGATCCTACTACCTTAAATATCAAAGGAGGGGCCAGCCCTACCATTCTACT
CAAGGATGCTATCAGAAAGGCTCTGTACGACGAGGTGGACAAGGTGGAAAATTCAGAGTTTCGAGAGGCA
ATCCTGCTGTCCAAGACCCATAGAGATAACTTTATACTCTTTTTAAAATCTGTTGAGCCTCTGTTCCCTC
GATTTCTCAGTGAGCTCTTCAGTTCGTCTTTCTTGGGAATACCGGAGTCAATCATTGGACTGATACAAAA
CTCCCGGACAATAAGAAGGCAGTTTAGAAAGAGTCTCTCAAGAACTTTAGAAGAGTCCTTCTACAACTCA
GAGATCCACGGGATTAATCGGATAACCCAGACACCTCAAAGGGTCGGAAGGGTGTGGCCTTGCTCTTCAG
AGAGGGCGGATCTACTTAGGGAGATCTCTTGGGGGAGGAAAGTGGTAGGCACGACAGTTCCTCACCCTTC
CGAGATGTTGGAGTTGTTTCCCAAATCCTCCATTTCCTGCACTTGTGGAGCAACAGGGGGAGGCAATCCT
AGAGTCTCTGTATCAGTACTCCCGTCCTTCGATCAGTCATTTTTCTCACGGGGCCCCCTAAAGGGATACT
TGGGCTCGTCCACCTCTATGTCAACCCAGCTATTCCATGCATGGGAAAAAGTCACTAATGTTCATGTGGT
GAAAAGGGCTCTATCGTTAAAAGAATCTATAAACTGGTTCATCAATAGGAATTCCAATTTGGCTCAAACT
CTAATTGGAAACATCATGTCTCTGACAGGCCCTGACTTCCCTCTAGAAGAGGCCCCTGTTTTCAAACGGA
CAGGGTCAGCCTTGCATAGGTTCAAGTCTGCCAGATACAGCGAAGGAGGGTATTCTTCTGTTTGCCCTAA
CCTTCTCTCCCATATCTCTGTTAGTACAGACACTATGTCTGATTTGACCCAAAACGGGAAGAACTATGAT
TTCATGTTTCAGCCATTGATGCTTTATGCGCAAACATGGACATCGGAACTGGTACAGAGGGATACAAGAC
TTAGAGACTCCACGTTTCACTGGCACCTTCGGTGCAACAGATGTGTGAGGCCCATTGATGATATAACACT
GGAAACTTCTCAGATCTTCGAGTTCCCGGATGTGTCAAAAAGGATATCCAGGATGGTTTCTGGAGCTGTC
CCTCAATTTCAGAAGCTTCCTGATATCCGTCTAAGACCAGGTGATTTTGAATCCCTAAGTGGTAGAGAAA
AGTCTCGCCATATAGGGTCAGCTCAGGGGCTCTTATACTCAATCTTAGTAGCAATTCACGACTCAGGATA
CAATGATGGGACCATCTTCCCTGTCAACATATACGGCAAAGTTTCCCCCAGAGACTATTTGAGAGGGCTT
GCAAGAGGGATCTTGATAGGGTCCTCGATTTGCTTCTTGACACGAATGACAAATATTAACATTAACAGAC
CTCTTGAATTGATCTCAGGGGTAATTTCCTATATTCTCCTGAGGCTGGATAATCATCCCTCTCTGTATAT
AATGCTCAGAGAACCGTCTCTTAGAGGAGAAATATTCTCTATCCCTCAGAAAATCCCCGCCGCTTACCCA
ACCACTATGAGAGAAGGCAACAGATCGATTTTGTGTTACCTCCAACACGTGCTACGCTATGAGCGAGAGG
CAATCACGGCGTCCCCGGAGAATGACTGGCTGTGGATCTTCTCAGACTTCAGAAGTGTGAAAATGACGTA
CTTGACCCTCATTACTTACCAGTCTCACCTCCTACTCCAGAGGGTTGAGAGAAACTTGTCTAAGAGTATG
AGAGCTACTCTGCGACAAATGGGTTCCTTAATGAGGCAAGTGCTGGGTGGGCACGGAGAAGATACCTTGG
AGTCAGACGATGACATTCAACGATTACTAAAAGACTCTTTGCGAAAGACAAGGTGGGTGGATCAAGAGGT
GCGCCATGCAGCTAGAACCATGAATGGAGATTACAGCCCCGACAAGAAAGTATCCCGTAAGGTAGGATGT
TCAGAATGGGTCTGCTCTGCTCAACAGATTGCCGTCTCCACCTCAGCCAACCCGGCCCCTGTCTCAGAGC
TTGACATTAGGGCCCTCTCTAAGCGGTTTCAAAACCCCTTGATCTCGGGCCTGAGAGTGGTTCAGTGGGC
AACCGGTGCCCATTATAAGCTTAAGCCTATTCTAGATGATCTAAATGTTTTCCCATCTCTCTGTCTTGTA
ATTGGAGACGGGTCAGGGGGAATATCAAGGGCAGTTCTCAACATGTTTCCAGATTCTAAGCTTGTGTTCA
ACAGCCTATTGGAGGTGAATGATCTGATGGCTTCCGGAACACATCCACTGCCTCCTTCAGCAATCATGAG
TGGAGGAGATGACATCATCTCCAGAGTGATAGACTTTGACTCAATATGGGAGAAACCGTCCGACCTGAGG
AACTCGGCCACCTGGAGATACTTCCAGTCGGTTCAAAAACAGGTCAACATGTCGTATGACCTCATTATTT
GTGATGCAGAAGTTACTGATATTGCATCTATCAACCGGATAACTCTGTTGATGTCTGATTTCGCATTGTC
TATAGATGGACCACTTTATCTGGTCTTCAAAACTTACGGGACTATGCTAGTAAACCCGGACTATAAAGCT
ATTCAACATCTGTCAAGAGCGTTCCCTTCGGTCACAGGGTTTGTAACCCAAGTAACTTCATCCTTTTCTT
CTGAGCTATACCTCCGGTTCTCTAAACGAGGAAAGTTTTTCAGGGACGCCGAGTACTTGACCTCTTCCAC
CCTTCGAGAGATGAGCCTTGTGTTGTTCAATTGCAGCAGCCCCAAAAGTGAGATGCAGAGAGCTCGTTCC
TTAAACTATCAAGACCTGGTAAGGGGATTTCCTGAAGAGATCATATCAAATCCTTACAACGAAATGATCA
TAACTCTGATTGACAATGATGTAGAGTCCTTCCTAGTCCACAAGATGGTGGATGATCTTGAGCTACAGAG
GGGAACTCTGTCTAAAGTGGCTATCATTATATCCATCATGATCGTTTTTTCCAATAGAGTCTTCAACATT
TCCAAACCTTTGACTGACCCCTTGTTCTATCCACCGTCTGATCCTAAAATCCTGAGGCACTTCAACATAT
GTTGCAGTACTATGATGTATCTATCTACCGCTTTAGGCGACGTCCCTAACTTCGCAAGACTTCATGACCT
GTATAACAGACCTATAACTTGTTACTTCAGAAAACAAGTTATTCGAGGGAATATTTATCTATCTTGGAGT
TGGTCCGATGATACCCCAGTGTTCAAGAGAGTAGCCTGTAATTCTAGCTTGAGTCTGTCATCTCACTGGA
TCAGGTTGATCTACAAGATAGTGAAGACTACCAGACTCATTGGCAGCATAAAAGACCTATCAGGAGAGGT
AGAACGACATCTTCATGGGTATAACAGATGGATCACCCTCGAGGATATCCGATCTAGATCATCCCTACTA
GATTACAGTTGTTTGTAAGCCGGATATTACCGAAAGCCTGTGCATGCTAAAATTCTTGTATGATGCATCT
TGAAAAAAACAAGATCTTGAATCCGGACCTCTGGTTGTTTGATTGTTTTTTCCATCTTTATTGTTTTTTT
GTTAAGCGTGGGTCGGCATGGCATCTCCACCTCCTCGCGGTCCGACCTGGGCATCCGAAGGAGGACGCAC
GTCCACTCGGATGGCTAAGGGAGGGGCGGGGATCCGGCTGCTAACAAAGCCCGAAAGGAAGCTGAGTTGG
CTGCTGCCACCGCTGAGCAATAACTAGCATAACCCCTTGGGGCCTCTAAACGGGTCTTGAGGGGTTTTTT
GCTGAAAGTCGCGCTTGGCGTAATCATGGTCATAGCTGTTTCCTGTGTGAAATTGTTATCCGCTCACAAT
TCCACACAACATACGAGCCGGAAGCATAAAGTGTAAAGCCTGGGGTGCCTAATGAGTGAGCTAACTCACA
TTAATTGCGTTGCGCTCACTGCCCGCTTTCCAGTCGGGAAACCTGTCGTGCCAGCTGCATTAATGAATCG
GCCAACGCGCGGGGAGAGGCGGTTTGCGTATTGGGCGCTCTTCCGCTTCCTCGCTCACTGACTCGCTGCG
CTCGGTCGTTCGGCTGCGGCGAGCGGTATCAGCTCACTCAAAGGCGGTAATACGGTTATCCACAGAATCA
GGGGATAACGCAGGAAAGAACATGTGAGCAAAAGGCCAGCAAAAGGCCAGGAACCGTAAAAAGGCCGCGT
TGCTGGCGTTTTTCCATAGGCTCCGCCCCCCTGACGAGCATCACAAAAATCGACGCTCAAGTCAGAGGTG
GCGAAACCCGACAGGACTATAAAGATACCAGGCGTTTCCCCCTGGAAGCTCCCTCGTGCGCTCTCCTGTT
CCGACCCTGCCGCTTACCGGATACCTGTCCGCCTTTCTCCCTTCGGGAAGCGTGGCGCTTTCTCATAGCT
CACGCTGTAGGTATCTCAGTTCGGTGTAGGTCGTTCGCTCCAAGCTGGGCTGTGTGCACGAACCCCCCGT
TCAGCCCGACCGCTGCGCCTTATCCGGTAACTATCGTCTTGAGTCCAACCCGGTAAGACACGACTTATCG
CCACTGGCAGCAGCCACTGGTAACAGGATTAGCAGAGCGAGGTATGTAGGCGGTGCTACAGAGTTCTTGA
AGTGGTGGCCTAACTACGGCTACACTAGAAGGACAGTATTTGGTATCTGCGCTCTGCTGAAGCCAGTTAC
CTTCGGAAAAAGAGTTGGTAGCTCTTGATCCGGCAAACAAACCACCGCTGGTAGCGGTGGTTTTTTTGTT
TGCAAGCAGCAGATTACGCGCAGAAAAAAAGGATCTCAAGAAGATCCTTTGATCTTTTCTACGGGGTCTG
ACGCTCAGTGGAACGAAAACTCACGTTAAGGGATTTTGGTCATGAGATTATCAAAAAGGATCTTCACCTA
GATCCTTTTAAATTAAAAATGAAGTTTTAAATCAATCTAAAGTATATATGAGTAAACTTGGTCTGACAGT
TACCAATGCTTAATCAGTGAGGCACCTATCTCAGCGATCTGTCTATTTCGTTCATCCATAGTTGCCTGAC
TCCCCGTCGTGTAGATAACTACGATACGGGAGGGCTTACCATCTGGCCCCAGTGCTGCAATGATACCGCG
AGACCCACGCTCACCGGCTCCAGATTTATCAGCAATAAACCAGCCAGCCGGAAGGGCCGAGCGCAGAAGT
GGTCCTGCAACTTTATCCGCCTCCATCCAGTCTATTAATTGTTGCCGGGAAGCTAGAGTAAGTAGTTCGC
CAGTTAATAGTTTGCGCAACGTTGTTGCCATTGCTACAGGCATCGTGGTGTCACGCTCGTCGTTTGGTAT
GGCTTCATTCAGCTCCGGTTCCCAACGATCAAGGCGAGTTACATGATCCCCCATGTTGTGCAAAAAAGCG
GTTAGCTCCTTCGGTCCTCCGATCGTTGTCAGAAGTAAGTTGGCCGCAGTGTTATCACTCATGGTTATGG
CAGCACTGCATAATTCTCTTACTGTCATGCCATCCGTAAGATGCTTTTCTGTGACTGGTGAGTACTCAAC
CAAGTCATTCTGAGAATAGTGTATGCGGCGACCGAGTTGCTCTTGCCCGGCGTCAATACGGGATAATACC
GCGCCACATAGCAGAACTTTAAAAGTGCTCATCATTGGAAAACGTTCTTCGGGGCGAAAACTCTCAAGGA
TCTTACCGCTGTTGAGATCCAGTTCGATGTAACCCACTCGTGCACCCAACTGATCTTCAGCATCTTTTAC
TTTCACCAGCGTTTCTGGGTGAGCAAAAACAGGAAGGCAAAATGCCGCAAAAAAGGGAATAAGGGCGACA
CGGAAATGTTGAATACTCATACTCTTCCTTTTTCAATATTATTGAAGCATTTATCAGGGTTATTGTCTCA
TGAGCGGATACATATTTGAATGTATTTAGAAAAATAAACAAATAGGGGTTCCGCGCACATTTCCCCGAAA
AGTGCCACCTG
[124 nt withheld, positions 12752-12875]
C
[91 nt withheld, positions 12877-12967]
A
[49 nt withheld, positions 12969-13017]
CCTTTGACGTTGGAGTCCACGTTCTTTAATAGTGGACTCTTGTTCCAAACTGGAACAACACTCAACCCTA
TCTCGGTCTATTCTTTTGATTTATAAGGGATTTTGCCGATTTCGGCCTATTGGTTAAAAAATGAGCTGAT
TTAACAAAAATTTAACGCGAATTTTAACAAAATATTAACGCTTACAATTTCCATTCGCCATTCAGGCTGC
GCAACTGTTGGGAAGGGCGATCGGTGCGGGCCTCTTCGCTATTACGCCAGCTGGCGAAAGGGGGATGTGC
TGCAAGGCGATTAAGTTGGGTAACGCCAGGGTTTTCCCAGTCACGACGTTGTAAAACGACGGCCAGTGAG
CGCGCCTAGTTATTAATAGTAATCAATTACGGGGTCATTAGTTCATAGCCCATATATGGAGTTCCGCGTT
ACATAACTTACGGTAAATGGCCCGCCTGGCTGACCGCCCAACGACCCCCGCCCATTGACGTCAATAATGA
CGTATGTTCCCATAGTAACGCCAATAGGGACTTTCCATTGACGTCAATGGGTGGAGTATTTACGGTAAAC
TGCCCACTTGGCAGTACATCAAGTGTATCATATGCCAAGTACGCCCCCTATTGACGTCAATGACGGTAAA
TGGCCCGCCTGGCATTATGCCCAGTACATGACCTTATGGGACTTTCCTACTTGGCAGTACATCTACGTAT
TAGTCATCGCTATTACCATGGTGATGCGGTTTTGGCAGTACATCAATGGGCGTGGATAGCGGTTTGACTC
ACGGGGATTTCCAAGTCTCCACCCCATTGACGTCAATGGGAGTTTGTTTTGGCACCAAAATCAACGGGAC
TTTCCAAAATGTCGTAACAACTCCGCCCCATTGACGCAAATGGGCGGTAGGCGTGTACGGTGGGAGGTCT
ATATAAGCAGAGCTCTCTGGCTAACTAGAGAACCCACTGCTTACTGGCTTATCGAAATTAATACGACTCA
CTATAGGGAGACCCAAGCTGGCTAGATTAAGCGTCTGATGAGTCCGTGAGGACGAAACCCGGCGTACCGG
GTC
