>Addgene plasmid #73681 | N2c(dG)-hChR2-mCherry | addgene partial sequence | sequence record 138783 | B19L-R 5'-CGATTGGGTCAATAGGGTCA-3'
TTTTTTTCTCGACTGAAATGCTTAGATGACCCAGCCCTCAATAGTTATGTACACTTCACTGAGATGCAAG
ATGGTTGTGAACTATTGCTTATGTCCATCATGGGAGGCAGATTGCCTTTCTTAGTTGATTCATGTCGAGT
CCGCTATCGGGGGGCACACTACGACCTCTTTCTGTGCCCAAGCACAGAGTCATCCGAAGTACCCCTTGGC
CTGTCCACAACCTTTGGTATCAGTTCCTGGAGAATGAAAGCACCGTTGGTCACTGAAACTGCTAGAAGAT
CTCCCGTATTAAGAGAATCTACACGACCATGTCTGATCAACTGAAATGATTAATGAAAGTCTTATGACTC
TTGAATCTGCCCTGTTGGACGGAGTTCAAGGAGGACTACTGGATCCAAAGATTCCCCCCAATCCCGAGAG
GAGGTTATCCTCGGGACTGGAATCGTCAAAAGGATGACCGGCTAGGCGCCGCTAGCTTACTTGTACAGCT
CGTCCATGCCGCCGGTGGAGTGGCGGCCCTCGGCGCGTTCGTACTGTTCCACGATGGTGTAGTCCTCGTT
GTGGGAGGTGATGTCCAACTTGATGTTGACGTTGTAGGCGCCGGGCAGCTGCACGGGCTTCTTGGCCTTG
TAGGTGGTCTTGACCTCAGCGTCGTAGTGGCCGCCGTCCTTCAGCTTCAGCCTCTGCTTGATCTCGCCCT
TCAGGGCGCCGTCCTCGGGG
