>Addgene plasmid #73681 | N2c(dG)-hChR2-mCherry | addgene partial sequence | sequence record 139636 | mCherry-R 5'-TTGGTCACCTTCAGCTTGG-3'
CCTCGATCTCGAACTCGTGGCCGTTCACGGAGCCCTCCATGTGCACCTTGAAGCGCATGAACTCCTTGAT
GATGGCCATGTTATCCTCCTCGCCCTTGCTCACGGCGGCCGCTGGCACGGCTCCGGCCTCGGCTTCGTCT
TCGACGAGAGTCTCGACCTCGATCTCCGTTCCGCCGATGTTCAGTTTGGTGGTTTTGCGGATATCTCCGT
GAATCAATATGTGCTCGTGGATCAGGACGCGCAGGTAGTGTCCCAACAACCCCCAACAATTTTTACTCAT
CAGATCAATAATCGTGTGACCTACGGTGGAGCCATAGACGCTCAGGACGCCAAAACCTTCGGGCCCCAAA
ATGAAGAGAATTGGGAACATACCCCAGCTCACGAAAAACAGCCATGCCATGCCGGTCACGACCTGGCGGC
ACCGACCCTTTGGCACAGTATGATAACCCTCGATATATGCTTTGGCGGCGTGAAAAAATGTGTTCGCGCC
ATAGCACAATCCAAGACAAAAGAAGATGACTTTAACATAGCCGGTTGCCATGGCGCTGGTAGCCCCCCAC
ACGATAGTCCCGATGTCTGAGACAAGGAGTCCCATGGTTCTCCTGCTGTAGTCGTTGCTCAGGCCGGTGA
GGTTGCTCAGGCGGATAAGGATGACAGGACAAGTGAGCAGCCACTCTGCATAGCGCAGCCACTGCACCCG
GTGTCCTGTGGCAAGGTAGAGCATAGAGGGATTCTTAAACTCAAAAAAGAACTCGAGAATCACCTTAACC
ATTTCAATGGCGCACACATAGATCTCCTCC
