[The description below was written by a language model from this plasmid's Addgene catalogue record and the feature table of its GenBank file.]
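Description:
N2c(dG)-hChR2-mCherry is a rabies virus genome plasmid built on the CVS-N2c strain backbone with the glycoprotein (G) gene deleted, catalogued as a neurotropic virus vector. The backbone is listed at about 14 kb without the insert, and the plasmid is maintained in bacteria under ampicillin selection, with recombination-deficient strains recommended; copy number is recorded as unknown. The bacterial origin, the promoter driving genome transcription and the remaining viral genes are not described in the record, because the available annotated sequence covers only the roughly 1.65 kb insert region rather than the whole plasmid.

That annotated segment begins with a Kozak consensus for efficient translation initiation, followed by the coding sequence for an N-terminal fragment of Chlamydomonas reinhardtii channelrhodopsin-2 carrying the H134R mutation, a blue light-gated cation channel. After a short linker comes a mammalian codon-optimized mCherry, a monomeric red fluorescent protein derived from DsRed, giving a ChR2(H134R)-mCherry fusion. The construct name suggests that this cassette stands in for the deleted glycoprotein gene, although its exact position in the genome cannot be confirmed from the partial record.

In general, G-deleted rabies virus can infect neurons and express its genome, but it spreads to presynaptic partners only where glycoprotein is supplied in trans. This restricts transsynaptic transfer to a single step. The stated purpose matches this approach: monosynaptic circuit mapping combined with optogenetic activation. Retrogradely labelled input neurons can be identified by red fluorescence and depolarized with blue light to test their functional connectivity.
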