Addgene plasmid #73681: N2c(dG)-hChR2-mCherry
Purpose: Expresses channelrhodopsin fused to mCherry for monosynaptic circuit mapping and optogenetic activation
Depositing lab: Thomas Jessell. Depositing organization: Columbia University.
Backbone
  Vector backbone: Rabies CVS N2c(deltaG)
  Backbone size w/o insert (bp): 14070
  Vector type: Neurotropic virus
Growth in bacteria
  Bacterial resistance: Ampicillin, 100 μg/mL
  Growth temperature: 37°C
  Growth strain: NEB Stable
  Growth instructions: Can also be grown in Stbl2 or Stbl3
  Copy number: Unknown
Gene/Insert
  Gene/Insert name: hChR2-mCherry
  Insert size (bp): 1644
  Mutation: H134R in hChR2
Terms and licenses: Academic/Nonprofit Terms; Industry Terms: Not Available to Industry
How to cite: N2c(dG)-hChR2-mCherry was a gift from Thomas Jessell (Addgene plasmid # 73681 ; http://n2t.net/addgene:73681 ; RRID:Addgene_73681)
